Addgene plasmid #106388: pBBR1k-J23101-GFPuv
Purpose: pBBR1k-GFPuv with Anderson promoter J23101 expressing lacI
Depositing lab: Brian Pfleger. Depositing organization: University of Wisconsin, Madison. Publication: Genetic tools for reliable gene expression and recombineering in Pseudomonas putida. Cook TB, Rand JM, Nurani W, Courtney DK, Liu SA, Pfleger BF. J Ind Microbiol Biotechnol. 2018 Jan 3. pii: 10.1007/s10295-017-2001-5. doi: 10.1007/s10295-017-2001-5. PubMed 29299733.
Backbone
  Vector backbone: pSEVA234
  Vector type: Bacterial Expression
Growth in bacteria
  Bacterial resistance: Kanamycin, 50 μg/mL
  Growth temperature: 37°C
  Growth strain: DH5alpha
  Copy number: Low Copy
Gene/Insert
  Gene/Insert name: GFPuv
  Species: Synthetic
  Promoter: trc
  Cloning method: Gibson Cloning
  Sequencing primers: 5′ na
Terms and licenses: Academic/Nonprofit Terms; Industry Terms: Not Available to Industry
How to cite: pBBR1k-J23101-GFPuv was a gift from Brian Pfleger (Addgene plasmid # 106388 ; http://n2t.net/addgene:106388 ; RRID:Addgene_106388)
