[The description below was written by a language model from this plasmid's Addgene catalogue record and pLannotate feature annotations shown in this document.]
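Description:
pBBR1k-J23101-GFPuv is a low-copy, broad-host-range bacterial expression plasmid of about 4.9 kb built on the pSEVA234 backbone. It replicates from the pBBR1 oriV with its cognate pBBR1 Rep protein, a system originating from Bordetella bronchiseptica that functions in many Gram-negative hosts. It is selected with kanamycin through the neo (nptII) aminoglycoside phosphotransferase gene, which is followed by a lambda t0 terminator. A short Tn5 transposase fragment next to the marker appears to be a remnant of the resistance cassette's origin rather than a functional element.

The payload is an IPTG-inducible reporter module. GFPuv (annotated by the software as an Aequorea victoria GFP variant) is placed under the trc promoter, a strong trp/lacUV5 hybrid, with a lac operator immediately downstream. The reporter is insulated by tandem rrnB T1 and T7Te terminators. The lac repressor gene lacI lies upstream in the same orientation. According to the catalogue entry it is driven by the constitutive Anderson promoter J23101. The automated annotation labels this region as a J23119 promoter fragment adjoining a partial lacIq promoter, which is consistent with an Anderson-family promoter replacing most of the native lacI promoter. Setting repressor levels with a defined constitutive promoter determines how tightly trc is repressed and how it responds to inducer, with GFPuv fluorescence as the readout.

The associated publication concerns genetic tools for reliable gene expression in Pseudomonas putida, so this plasmid most likely serves to characterise or tune inducible expression in that host. The short tet promoter and yciV annotations are probably incidental sequence matches.
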