Features (pLannotate 1.2.2; 15 found; start..end, strand, type, name):
    612..1383    -  rep_origin     pBBR1 oriV: replication origin of the broad-host-range plasmid pBBR1 from Bordetella bronchiseptica; requires the pBBR1 Rep protein for replication
   1417..1511    -  terminator     lambda t0 terminator: transcription terminator from phage lambda
   1545..2336    -  CDS            neo: KKA2_KLEPN - Also known as kan, nptII. Experimental evidence at protein level: Swiss-Prot protein existence level 1. Resistance to kanamycin, neomycin, paromomycin, ribostamycin, butirosin and gentamicin B. From Klebsiella pneumoniae.
   2368..2472    -  CDS            tnpA (fragment): TN5P_ECOLX - Also known as tnp. Experimental evidence at protein level: Swiss-Prot protein existence level 1. Mediates transposition of transposon Tn5 by a 'cut and paste' mechanism. First, the monomeric transposase binds the 19 bp inverted DNA repeats flanking the transposon. Then, dimerization of the DNA- bound transposase creates a synaptic DNA complex. After nicking of the first DNA strand, excision of the transposon proceeds through a series of intermediates. The transposase then mediates the insertion of the transposon at a new site by strand transfer. The activity of the wild- type tran
   2494..2525    +  promoter       J23119 promoter (fragment): bacterial promoter (Registry of Standard Biological Parts BBa J23119)
   2526..2551    +  promoter       lacIq promoter (fragment): lacI (mutant); In the lacIq allele, a single base change in the promoter boosts expression of the lacI gene about 10-fold.
   2552..3634    +  CDS            lacI: lac repressor; lacI; The lac repressor binds to the lac operator to inhibit transcription in E. coli. This inhibition can be relieved by adding lactose or isopropyl-β-D-thiogalactopyranoside (IPTG).
   3676..3693    +  promoter       tet promoter (fragment): E. coli promoter for tetracycline efflux protein gene
   3689..3790    -  CDS            yciV (fragment): RNAAM_ECOLI - Also known as trpH From Escherichia coli (strain K12).
   3866..3895    +  promoter       trc promoter: strong E. coli promoter; hybrid between the trp and lac UV5 promoters
   3903..3919    +  protein_bind   lac operator: The lac repressor binds to the lac operator to inhibit transcription in E. coli. This inhibition can be relieved by adding lactose or isopropyl-β-D-thiogalactopyranoside (IPTG). lac repressor encoded by lacI
   3960..4673    +  CDS            &alpha;GFP: &alpha;GFP is a basic (constitutively fluorescent) long stokes shift fluorescent protein published in 1996, derived from Aequorea victoria.
   4709..4780    +  terminator     rrnB T1 terminator: transcription terminator T1 from the E. coli rrnB gene
   4796..4823    +  terminator     T7Te terminator: phage T7 early transcription terminator
   4890..611     -  CDS            pBBR1 Rep (across the origin): replication protein for the broad-host-range plasmid pBBR1 from Bordetella bronchiseptica
>Addgene plasmid #106388 | pBBR1k-J23101-GFPuv | addgene full sequence | sequence record 206268 | Addgene NGS Result
TCCAGAAAACACGGCTCATCGGGCATCGGCAGGCGCTGCTGCCCGCGCCGTTCCCATTCCTCCGTTTCGG
TCAAGGCTGGCAGGTCTGGTTCCATGCCCGGAATGCCGGGCTGGCTGGGCGGCTCCTCGCCGGGGCCGGT
CGGTAGTTGCTGCTCGCCCGGATACAGGGTCGGGATGCGGCGCAGGTCGCCATGCCCCAACAGCGATTCG
TCCTGGTCGTCGTGATCAACCACCACGGCGGCACTGAACACCGACAGGCGCAACTGGTCGCGGGGCTGGC
CCCACGCCACGCGGTCATTGACCACGTAGGCCGACACGGTGCCGGGGCCGTTGAGCTTCACGACGGAGAT
CCAGCGCTCGGCCACCAAGTCCTTGACTGCGTATTGGACCGTCCGCAAAGAACGTCCGATGAGCTTGGAA
AGTGTCTTCTGGCTGACCACCACGGCGTTCTGGTGGCCCATCTGCGCCACGAGGTGATGCAGCAGCATTG
CCGCCGTGGGTTTCCTCGCAATAAGCCCGGCCCACGCCTCATGCGCTTTGCGTTCCGTTTGCACCCAGTG
ACCGGGCTTGTTCTTGGCTTGAATGCCGATTTCTCTGGACTGCGTGGCCATGCTTATCTCCATGCGGTAG
GGGTGCCGCACGGTTGCGGCACCATGCGCAATCAGCTGCAACTTTTCGGCAGCGCGACAACAATTATGCG
TTGCGTAAAAGTGGCAGTCAATTACAGATTTTCTTTAACCTACGCAATGAGCTATTGCGGGGGGTGCCGC
AATGAGCTGTTGCGTACCCCCCTTTTTTAAGTTGTTGATTTTTAAGTCTTTCGCATTTCGCCCTATATCT
AGTTCTTTGGTGCCCAAAGAAGGGCACCCCTGCGGGGTTCCCCCACGCCTTCGGCGCGGCTCCCCCTCCG
GCAAAAAGTGGCCCCTCCGGGGCTTGTTGATCGACTGCGCGGCCTTCGGCCTTGCCCAAGGTGGCGCTGC
CCCCTTGGAACCCCCGCACTCGCCGCCGTGAGGCTCGGGGGGCAGGCGGGCGGGCTTCGCCCTTCGACTG
CCCCCACTCGCATAGGCTTGGGTCGTTCCAGGCGCGTCAAGGCCAAGCCGCTGCGCGGTCGCTGCGCGAG
CCTTGACCCGCCTTCCACTTGGTGTCCAACCGGCAAGCGAAGCGCGCAGGCCGCAGGCCGGAGGCTTTTC
CCCAGAGAAAATTAAAAAAATTGATGGGGCAAGGCCGCAGGCCGCGCAGTTGGAGCCGGTGGGTATGTGG
TCGAAGGCTGGGTAGCCGGTGGGCAATCCCTGTGGTCAAGCTCGTGGGCAGGCGCAGCCTGTCCATCAGC
TTGTCCAGCAGGGTTGTCCACGGGCCGAGCGAAGCGAGCCAGCCGGTGGCCGCTCGCGGCCATCGTCCAC
ATATCCTAGTGCTTGGATTCTCACCAATAAAAAACGCCCGGCGGCAACCGAGCGTTCTGAACAAATCCAG
ATGGAGTTCTGAGGTCATTACTGGATCTATCAACAGGAGTCCAAGCGAGCTCTCGAACCCCAGAGTCCCG
CTCAGAAGAACTCGTCAAGAAGGCGATAGAAGGCGATGCGCTGCGAATCGGGAGCGGCGATACCGTAAAG
CACGAGGAAGCGGTCAGCCCATTCGCCGCCAAGCTCTTCAGCAATATCACGGGTAGCCAACGCTATGTCC
TGATAGCGGTCCGCCACACCCAGCCGGCCACAGTCGATGAATCCAGAAAAGCGGCCATTTTCCACCATGA
TATTCGGCAAGCAGGCATCGCCATGGGTCACGACGAGATCCTCGCCGTCGGGCATGCGCGCCTTGAGCCT
GGCGAACAGTTCGGCTGGCGCGAGCCCCTGATGCTCTTCGTCCAGATCATCCTGATCGACAAGACCGGCT
TCCATCCGAGTACGTGCTCGCTCGATGCGATGTTTCGCTTGGTGGTCGAATGGGCAGGTAGCCGGATCAA
GCGTATGCAGCCGCCGCATTGCATCAGCCATGATGGATACTTTCTCGGCAGGAGCAAGGTGAGATGACAG
GAGATCCTGCCCCGGCACTTCGCCCAATAGCAGCCAGTCCCTTCCCGCTTCAGTGACAACGTCGAGCACA
GCTGCGCAAGGAACGCCCGTCGTGGCCAGCCACGATAGCCGCGCTGCCTCGTCCTGCAGTTCATTCAGGG
CACCGGACAGGTCGGTCTTGACAAAAAGAACCGGGCGCCCCTGCGCTGACAGCCGGAACACGGCGGCATC
AGAGCAGCCGATTGTCTGTTGTGCCCAGTCATAGCCGAATAGCCTCTCCACCCAAGCGGCCGGAGAACCT
GCGTGCAATCCATCTTGTTCAATCATGCGAAACGATCCTCATCCTGTCTCTTGATCAGATCATGATCCCC
TGCGCCATCAGATCCTTGGCGGCAAGAAAGCCATCCAGTTTACTTTGCAGGGCTTCCCAACCTTACCAGA
GGGCGCCCCAGCTGGCAATTCCGACGTCGACACCATCGAATTTACAGCTAGCTCAGTCCTAGGTATTATG
CTAGCAAGAGAGTCAATTCAGGGTGGTGAATGTGAAACCAGTAACGTTATACGATGTCGCAGAGTATGCC
GGTGTCTCTTATCAGACCGTTTCCCGCGTGGTGAACCAGGCCAGCCACGTTTCTGCGAAAACGCGGGAAA
AAGTGGAAGCGGCGATGGCGGAGCTGAATTACATTCCCAACCGCGTGGCACAACAACTGGCGGGCAAACA
GTCGTTGCTGATTGGCGTTGCCACCTCCAGTCTGGCCCTGCACGCGCCGTCGCAAATTGTCGCGGCGATT
AAATCTCGCGCCGATCAACTGGGTGCCAGCGTAGTGGTGTCGATGGTAGAACGAAGCGGCGTCGAAGCCT
GTAAAGCGGCGGTGCACAATCTTCTCGCGCAACGCGTCAGTGGGCTGATCATTAACTATCCGCTGGATGA
CCAGGATGCCATTGCTGTGGAAGCTGCCTGCACTAATGTTCCGGCGTTATTTCTTGATGTCTCTGACCAG
ACACCCATCAACAGTATTATTTTCTCCCATGAAGACGGTACGCGACTGGGCGTGGAGCATCTGGTCGCAT
TGGGTCACCAGCAAATCGCGCTGTTAGCGGGCCCATTAAGTTCTGTCTCGGCGCGTCTGCGTCTGGCTGG
CTGGCATAAATATCTCACTCGCAATCAAATTCAGCCGATAGCGGAACGGGAAGGCGACTGGAGTGCCATG
TCCGGTTTTCAACAAACCATGCAAATGCTGAATGAGGGCATCGTTCCCACTGCGATGCTGGTTGCCAACG
ATCAGATGGCGCTGGGCGCAATGCGCGCCATTACCGAGTCCGGGCTGCGCGTTGGTGCGGATATCTCGGT
AGTGGGATACGACGATACCGAAGACAGCTCATGTTATATCCCGCCGTTAACCACCATCAAACAGGATTTT
CGCCTGCTGGGGCAAACCAGCGTGGACCGCTTGCTGCAACTCTCTCAGGGCCAGGCGGTGAAGGGCAATC
AGCTGTTGCCCGTCTCACTGGTGAAAAGAAAAACCACCCTGGCGCCCAATACGCAAACCGCCTCTCCCCG
CGCGTTGGCCGATTCATTAATGCAGCTGGCACGACAGGTTTCCCGACTGGAAAGCGGGCAGTGAGCGCAA
CGCAATTAATGTAAGTTAGCGCGAATTGATCTGGTTTGACAGCTTATCATCGACTGCACGGTGCACCAAT
GCTTCTGGCGTCAGGCAGCCATCGGAAGCTGTGGTATGGCTGTGCAGGTCGTAAATCACTGCATAATTCG
TGTCGCTCAAGGCGCACTCCCGTTCTGGATAATGTTTTTTGCGCCGACATCATAACGGTTCTGGCAAATA
TTCTGAAATGAGCTGTTGACAATTAATCATCCGGCTCGTATAATGTGTGGAATTGTGAGCGGATAACAAT
TTCAGAATTCAAAAGATCTTTTAAGAAGGAGATATACATATGAGTAAAGGAGAAGAACTTTTCACTGGAG
TTGTCCCAATTCTTGTTGAATTAGATGGTGATGTTAATGGGCACAAATTTTCTGTCAGTGGAGAGGGTGA
AGGTGATGCAACATACGGAAAACTTACCCTTAAATTTATTTGCACTACTGGAAAACTACCTGTTCCGTGG
CCAACACTTGTCACTACTTTCTCTTATGGTGTTCAATGCTTTTCCCGTTATCCGGATCACATGAAACGGC
ATGACTTTTTCAAGAGTGCCATGCCCGAAGGTTATGTACAGGAACGCACTATATCTTTCAAAGATGACGG
GAACTACAAGACGCGTGCTGAAGTCAAGTTTGAAGGTGATACCCTTGTTAATCGTATCGAGTTAAAAGGT
ATTGATTTTAAAGAAGATGGAAACATTCTCGGACACAAACTGGAGTACAACTATAACTCACACAATGTAT
ACATCACGGCAGACAAACAAAAGAATGGAATCAAAGCTAACTTCAAAATTCGCCACAACATTGAAGATGG
CTCCGTTCAACTAGCAGACCATTATCAACAAAATACTCCAATTGGCGATGGCCCTGTCCTTTTACCAGAC
AACCATTACCTGTCCACACAATCTGCCCTTTCGAAAGATCCCAACGAAAAGCGTGACCACATGGTCCTTC
TTGAGTTTGTAACTGCTGCTGGGATTACACATGGCATGGATGAGCTCTACAAATAAGGATCCAAACTCGA
GTAAGGATCTCCAGGCATCAAATAAAACGAAAGGCTCAGTCGAAAGACTGGGCCTTTCGTTTTATCTGTT
GTTTGTCGGTGAACGCTCTCTACTAGAGTCACACTGGCTCACCTTCGGGTGGGCCTTTCTGCGTTTATAC
CTAGGCTACAGCCGATAGTCTGGAACAGCGCACTTACGGGTTGCTGCGCAACCCAAGTGCTACCGGCGCG
GCAGCGTGACCCGTGTCGGCGGCTCCAACGGCTCGCCATCG
